>Addgene plasmid #212939 | pGL3 Promoter Vector | addgene full sequence | sequence record 419192 | Addgene NGS Result
GGTACCGAGCTCTTACGCGTGCTAGCCCGGGCTCGAGATCTGCGATCTGCATCTCAATTAGTCAGCAACC
ATAGTCCCGCCCCTAACTCCGCCCATCCCGCCCCTAACTCCGCCCAGTTCCGCCCATTCTCCGCCCCATC
GCTGACTAATTTTTTTTATTTATGCAGAGGCCGAGGCCGCCTCGGCCTCTGAGCTATTCCAGAAGTAGTG
AGGAGGCTTTTTTGGAGGCCTAGGCTTTTGCAAAAAGCTTGGCATTCCGGTACTGTTGGTAAAGCCACCA
TGGAAGACGCCAAAAACATAAAGAAAGGCCCGGCGCCATTCTATCCGCTGGAAGATGGAACCGCTGGAGA
GCAACTGCATAAGGCTATGAAGAGATACGCCCTGGTTCCTGGAACAATTGCTTTTACAGATGCACATATC
GAGGTGGACATCACTTACGCTGAGTACTTCGAAATGTCCGTTCGGTTGGCAGAAGCTATGAAACGATATG
GGCTGAATACAAATCACAGAATCGTCGTATGCAGTGAAAACTCTCTTCAATTCTTTATGCCGGTGTTGGG
CGCGTTATTTATCGGAGTTGCAGTTGCGCCCGCGAACGACATTTATAATGAACGTGAATTGCTCAACAGT
ATGGGCATTTCGCAGCCTACCGTGGTGTTCGTTTCCAAAAAGGGGTTGCAAAAAATTTTGAACGTGCAAA
AAAAGCTCCCAATCATCCAAAAAATTATTATCATGGATTCTAAAACGGATTACCAGGGATTTCAGTCGAT
GTACACGTTCGTCACATCTCATCTACCTCCCGGTTTTAATGAATACGATTTTGTGCCAGAGTCCTTCGAT
AGGGACAAGACAATTGCACTGATCATGAACTCCTCTGGATCTACTGGTCTGCCTAAAGGTGTCGCTCTGC
CTCATAGAACTGCCTGCGTGAGATTCTCGCATGCCAGAGATCCTATTTTTGGCAATCAAATCATTCCGGA
TACTGCGATTTTAAGTGTTGTTCCATTCCATCACGGTTTTGGAATGTTTACTACACTCGGATATTTGATA
TGTGGATTTCGAGTCGTCTTAATGTATAGATTTGAAGAAGAGCTGTTTCTGAGGAGCCTTCAGGATTACA
AGATTCAAAGTGCGCTGCTGGTGCCAACCCTATTCTCCTTCTTCGCCAAAAGCACTCTGATTGACAAATA
CGATTTATCTAATTTACACGAAATTGCTTCTGGTGGCGCTCCCCTCTCTAAGGAAGTCGGGGAAGCGGTT
GCCAAGAGGTTCCATCTGCCAGGTATCAGGCAAGGATATGGGCTCACTGAGACTACATCAGCTATTCTGA
TTACACCCGAGGGGGATGATAAACCGGGCGCGGTCGGTAAAGTTGTTCCATTTTTTGAAGCGAAGGTTGT
GGATCTGGATACCGGGAAAACGCTGGGCGTTAATCAAAGAGGCGAACTGTGTGTGAGAGGTCCTATGATT
ATGTCCGGTTATGTAAACAATCCGGAAGCGACCAACGCCTTGATTGACAAGGATGGATGGCTACATTCTG
GAGACATAGCTTACTGGGACGAAGACGAACACTTCTTCATCGTTGACCGCCTGAAGTCTCTGATTAAGTA
CAAAGGCTATCAGGTGGCTCCCGCTGAATTGGAATCCATCTTGCTCCAACACCCCAACATCTTCGACGCA
GGTGTCGCAGGTCTTCCCGACGATGACGCCGGTGAACTTCCCGCCGCCGTTGTTGTTTTGGAGCACGGAA
AGACGATGACGGAAAAAGAGATCGTGGATTACGTCGCCAGTCAAGTAACAACCGCGAAAAAGTTGCGCGG
AGGAGTTGTGTTTGTGGACGAAGTACCGAAAGGTCTTACCGGAAAACTCGACGCAAGAAAAATCAGAGAG
ATCCTCATAAAGGCCAAGAAGGGCGGAAAGATCGCCGTGTAATTCTAGAGTCGGGGCGGCCGGCCGCTTC
GAGCAGACATGATAAGATACATTGATGAGTTTGGACAAACCACAACTAGAATGCAGTGAAAAAAATGCTT
TATTTGTGAAATTTGTGATGCTATTGCTTTATTTGTAACCATTATAAGCTGCAATAAACAAGTTAACAAC
AACAATTGCATTCATTTTATGTTTCAGGTTCAGGGGGAGGTGTGGGAGGTTTTTTAAAGCAAGTAAAACC
TCTACAAATGTGGTAAAATCGATAAGGATCCGTCGACCGATGCCCTTGAGAGCCTTCAACCCAGTCAGCT
CCTTCCGGTGGGCGCGGGGCATGACTATCGTCGCCGCACTTATGACTGTCTTCTTTATCATGCAACTCGT
AGGACAGGTGCCGGCAGCGCTCTTCCGCTTCCTCGCTCACTGACTCGCTGCGCTCGGTCGTTCGGCTGCG
GCGAGCGGTATCAGCTCACTCAAAGGCGGTAATACGGTTATCCACAGAATCAGGGGATAACGCAGGAAAG
AACATGTGAGCAAAAGGCCAGCAAAAGGCCAGGAACCGTAAAAAGGCCGCGTTGCTGGCGTTTTTCCATA
GGCTCCGCCCCCCTGACGAGCATCACAAAAATCGACGCTCAAGTCAGAGGTGGCGAAACCCGACAGGACT
ATAAAGATACCAGGCGTTTCCCCCTGGAAGCTCCCTCGTGCGCTCTCCTGTTCCGACCCTGCCGCTTACC
GGATACCTGTCCGCCTTTCTCCCTTCGGGAAGCGTGGCGCTTTCTCATAGCTCACGCTGTAGGTATCTCA
GTTCGGTGTAGGTCGTTCGCTCCAAGCTGGGCTGTGTGCACGAACCCCCCGTTCAGCCCGACCGCTGCGC
CTTATCCGGTAACTATCGTCTTGAGTCCAACCCGGTAAGACACGACTTATCGCCACTGGCAGCAGCCACT
GGTAACAGGATTAGCAGAGCGAGGTATGTAGGCGGTGCTACAGAGTTCTTGAAGTGGTGGCCTAACTACG
GCTACACTAGAAGAACAGTATTTGGTATCTGCGCTCTGCTGAAGCCAGTTACCTTCGGAAAAAGAGTTGG
TAGCTCTTGATCCGGCAAACAAACCACCGCTGGTAGCGGTGGTTTTTTTGTTTGCAAGCAGCAGATTACG
CGCAGAAAAAAAGGATCTCAAGAAGATCCTTTGATCTTTTCTACGGGGTCTGACGCTCAGTGGAACGAAA
ACTCACGTTAAGGGATTTTGGTCATGAGATTATCAAAAAGGATCTTCACCTAGATCCTTTTAAATTAAAA
ATGAAGTTTTAAATCAATCTAAAGTATATATGAGTAAACTTGGTCTGACAGTTACCAATGCTTAATCAGT
GAGGCACCTATCTCAGCGATCTGTCTATTTCGTTCATCCATAGTTGCCTGACTCCCCGTCGTGTAGATAA
CTACGATACGGGAGGGCTTACCATCTGGCCCCAGTGCTGCAATGATACCGCGAGACCCACGCTCACCGGC
TCCAGATTTATCAGCAATAAACCAGCCAGCCGGAAGGGCCGAGCGCAGAAGTGGTCCTGCAACTTTATCC
GCCTCCATCCAGTCTATTAATTGTTGCCGGGAAGCTAGAGTAAGTAGTTCGCCAGTTAATAGTTTGCGCA
ACGTTGTTGCCATTGCTACAGGCATCGTGGTGTCACGCTCGTCGTTTGGTATGGCTTCATTCAGCTCCGG
TTCCCAACGATCAAGGCGAGTTACATGATCCCCCATGTTGTGCAAAAAAGCGGTTAGCTCCTTCGGTCCT
CCGATCGTTGTCAGAAGTAAGTTGGCCGCAGTGTTATCACTCATGGTTATGGCAGCACTGCATAATTCTC
TTACTGTCATGCCATCCGTAAGATGCTTTTCTGTGACTGGTGAGTACTCAACCAAGTCATTCTGAGAATA
GTGTATGCGGCGACCGAGTTGCTCTTGCCCGGCGTCAATACGGGATAATACCGCGCCACATAGCAGAACT
TTAAAAGTGCTCATCATTGGAAAACGTTCTTCGGGGCGAAAACTCTCAAGGATCTTACCGCTGTTGAGAT
CCAGTTCGATGTAACCCACTCGTGCACCCAACTGATCTTCAGCATCTTTTACTTTCACCAGCGTTTCTGG
GTGAGCAAAAACAGGAAGGCAAAATGCCGCAAAAAAGGGAATAAGGGCGACACGGAAATGTTGAATACTC
ATACTCTTCCTTTTTCAATATTATTGAAGCATTTATCAGGGTTATTGTCTCATGAGCGGATACATATTTG
AATGTATTTAGAAAAATAAACAAATAGGGGTTCCGCGCACATTTCCCCGAAAAGTGCCACCTG
[124 nt withheld, positions 4264-4387]
C
[91 nt withheld, positions 4389-4479]
A
[49 nt withheld, positions 4481-4529]
CCTTTGACGTTGGAGTCCACGTTCTTT
[37 nt withheld, positions 4557-4593]
ACCCTATCTCGGTCTATTCTTTTGATTTATAAGGGATTTTGCCGATTTCGGCCTATTGGTTAAAAAATGA
GCTGATTTAACAAAAATTTAACGCGAATTTTAACAAAATATTAACGCTTACAATTTGCCATTCGCCATTC
AGGCTGCGCAACTGTTGGGAAGGGCGATCGGTGCGGGCCTCTTCGCTATTACGCCAGCCCAAGCTACCAT
GATAAGTAAGTAATATTAAGGTACGGGAGGTACTTGGAGCGGCCGCAATAAAATATCTTTATTTTCATTA
CATCTGTGTGTTGGTTTTTTGTGTGAATCGATAGTACTAACATACGCTCTCCATCAAAACAAAACGAAAC
AAAACAAACTAGCAAAATAGGCTGTCCCCAGTGCAAGTGCAGGTGCCAGAACATTTCTCTATCGATA
Features (pLannotate 1.2.2; 12 found; start..end, strand, type, name):
     48..244     +  promoter       SV40 promoter: SV40 early promoter
    280..1932    +  CDS            luciferase: firefly luciferase; luc+; enhanced luc+ version of the luciferase gene
   1973..2094    -  polyA_signal   SV40 poly(A) signal: SV40 polyadenylation signal
   2117..2185    -  CDS            large T antigen (fragment): large T antigen from SV40 (simian virus 40)
   2201..2333    +  CDS            TcR (fragment): tetracycline efflux protein; tet; confers resistance to tetracycline
   2513..3101    -  rep_origin     ori: high-copy-number ColE1/pMB1/pBR322/pUC origin of replication
   3272..4132    -  CDS            AmpR: β-lactamase; bla; confers resistance to ampicillin, carbenicillin, and related antibiotics
   4133..4237    -  promoter       AmpR promoter: bla
   4264..4692    +  rep_origin     f1 ori (sequence partly withheld): f1 bacteriophage origin of replication; arrow indicates direction of (+) strand synthesis
   4724..4791    -  CDS            lacZα (fragment): LacZα fragment of β-galactosidase; lacZ fragment
   4850..4898    +  polyA_signal   poly(A) signal: synthetic polyadenylation signal
   4912..5003    +  misc_feature   pause site: RNA polymerase II transcriptional pause signal from the human α2 globin gene
