[The description below was written by a language model from this plasmid's Addgene catalogue record and pLannotate feature annotations shown in this document.]
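Description:
pGL3 Promoter Vector is a 5,010 nt luciferase reporter plasmid on the Promega pGL3 backbone, intended for transient transfection of mammalian cells. It is propagated in E. coli as a high-copy plasmid through a ColE1/pUC-type origin and selected with ampicillin via the β-lactamase gene and its bla promoter. An f1 bacteriophage origin is also present, which allows production of single-stranded DNA. Short annotated fragments of SV40 large T antigen, a tetracycline efflux gene and lacZα are non-functional remnants of the vector's construction rather than working genes.

The payload is luc+, the enhanced synthetic version of the firefly luciferase coding sequence, placed directly downstream of the SV40 early promoter and followed by an SV40 polyadenylation signal that terminates and stabilises the transcript. Because the plasmid is circular, the synthetic poly(A) signal and the RNA polymerase II transcriptional pause site from the human α2 globin gene, annotated at the end of the sequence, lie just upstream of the SV40 promoter. There they block spurious transcripts that originate in the backbone from reading through into the reporter, which keeps background luciferase signal low. No SV40 enhancer is annotated in the feature table.

The record describes the plasmid as a control vector with constitutive firefly luciferase expression. It serves as a reference or baseline in luciferase reporter assays. A promoter-containing, enhancer-less design like this one is also commonly used to test candidate regulatory or enhancer sequences cloned next to the reporter cassette, although the record does not state that use or detail the cloning sites.
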