Addgene plasmid #212939: pGL3 Promoter Vector
Purpose: Control vector with constitutive firefly luciferase expression
Depositing lab: Debrya Groskreutz.
Backbone
  Vector backbone: pGL3
  Backbone manufacturer: Promega
  Vector type: Luciferase
Growth in bacteria
  Bacterial resistance: Ampicillin, 100 μg/mL
  Growth temperature: 37°C
  Growth strain: DH5alpha
  Copy number: High Copy
Gene/Insert
  Gene/Insert name: luc+ (alt names: Firefly luciferase; U47298)
  Species: Synthetic
  Mutation: WT
  Promoter: SV40
  Cloning method: Restriction Enzyme; 5′ cloning site Unknown (unknown if destroyed)
Terms and licenses: Academic/Nonprofit Terms; Industry Terms: Not Available to Industry
How to cite: pGL3 Promoter Vector was a gift from Debrya Groskreutz (Addgene plasmid # 212939 ; http://n2t.net/addgene:212939 ; RRID:Addgene_212939)
